Addgene plasmid #132005: pDONR221_SLC25A34
Purpose: Gateway entry clone with codon-optimized ORF sequence for subcloning into custom expression vectors
Depositing lab: RESOLUTE Consortium & Giulio Superti-Furga. Depositing organization: CeMM Research Center for Molecular Medicine. Publication: The RESOLUTE consortium: unlocking SLC transporters for drug discovery. Superti-Furga G, Lackner D, Wiedmer T, Ingles-Prieto A, Barbosa B, Girardi E, Goldmann U, Gurtl B, Klavins K, Klimek C, Lindinger S, Lineiro-Retes E, Muller AC, Onstein S, Redinger G, Reil D, Sedlyarov V, Wolf G, Crawford M, Everley R, ... Steppan CM. Nat Rev Drug Discov. 2020 Jul;19(7):429-430. doi: 10.1038/d41573-020-00056-6. PubMed 32265506.
Backbone
  Vector backbone: pDONR221
  Backbone manufacturer: Thermo Fisher Scientific
  Backbone size w/o insert (bp): 2550
  Vector type: Mammalian Expression
Growth in bacteria
  Bacterial resistance: Kanamycin, 50 μg/mL
  Growth temperature: 37°C
  Growth strain: NEB Stable
  Copy number: High Copy
Gene/Insert
  Gene/Insert name: SLC25A34 (alt name: DKFZp781A10161)
  Species: H. sapiens (human)
  Insert size (bp): 912
  Entrez Gene: SLC25A34 (a.k.a. RP11-169K16.2, DKFZp781A10161)
  Cloning method: Gateway Cloning
  Sequencing primers: 5′ M13-fwd; 3′ M13-rev
Terms and licenses: Academic/Nonprofit Terms; Industry Terms
Depositor comments: For more information on the full Resolute plasmid collection, please see www.addgene.org/depositor-collections/re-solute/. Please provide your feedback on this plasmid to the RESOLUTE consortium by filling out their RESOLUTE repository feedback form: https://forms.office.com/Pages/ResponsePage.aspx?id=0e05yklzmkS7rjFGQL4N7z4feCLQvEJAmVcOCM_u885UN1JJRko0Ukg4TVQwNTZLOUxPQVJWT1NHUCQlQCN0PWcu
How to cite: pDONR221_SLC25A34 was a gift from RESOLUTE Consortium & Giulio Superti-Furga (Addgene plasmid # 132005 ; http://n2t.net/addgene:132005 ; RRID:Addgene_132005)
