[The description below was written by a language model from this plasmid's Addgene catalogue record and pLannotate feature annotations shown in this document.]
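Description:
pDONR221_SLC25A34 is a Gateway entry clone built on the pDONR221 backbone, carrying a codon-optimized open reading frame for human SLC25A34, a member of the mitochondrial solute carrier family 25. The sequenced plasmid is 3,462 nt, and the 912 bp ORF sits between attL1 and attL2 recombination sites. These sites are the substrates for the LR Clonase reaction, which transfers the ORF in a defined orientation into any attR-containing destination vector. Although the catalogue lists the vector type as mammalian expression, the feature table shows no eukaryotic promoter or polyadenylation signal. The plasmid itself is therefore a shuttle for the coding sequence rather than an expression construct, and expression depends on the promoter and any tags supplied by the chosen destination vector.

The plasmid is propagated in E. coli from a high-copy ColE1/pUC-type origin and selected with kanamycin through the aph(3')-Ia resistance gene. rrnB T1 and T2 transcription terminators lie upstream of the attL1 site and are standard in pDONR vectors, where they shield the insert from read-through transcription originating in the backbone. A T7 promoter lies just beyond attL2, pointing back toward the insert, and the short lacI and lacZα fragments that were annotated are backbone remnants with no functional role. M13 forward and reverse priming sites flank the cassette for sequence verification of the insert. The clone belongs to a large consortium collection of solute carrier ORFs intended for subcloning into custom expression vectors for the study of SLC transporters in drug discovery.
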