Features (pLannotate 1.2.2; 10 found; start..end, strand, type, name):
    121..213     +  CDS            lacI (fragment): lac repressor; lacI; The lac repressor binds to the lac operator to inhibit transcription in E. coli. This inhibition can be relieved by adding lactose or isopropyl-β-D-thiogalactopyranoside (IPTG).
    268..295     -  terminator     rrnB T2 terminator: transcription terminator T2 from the E. coli rrnB gene
    427..470     +  terminator     rrnB T1 terminator: Escherichia coli rrnB; transcription terminator T1 from the E. coli rrnB gene
    517..553     -  CDS            lacZα (fragment): LacZα fragment of β-galactosidase; lacZ fragment
    569..668     +  protein_bind   attL1: mutant version of attL; recombination site for the Gateway® LR reaction LR Clonase™
    674..1585    +  CDS            SLC25A34: S2534_HUMAN - Experimental evidence at transcript level: Swiss-Prot protein existence level 2. From Homo sapiens (Human).
   1587..1686    -  protein_bind   attL2: mutant version of attL; recombination site for the Gateway® LR reaction LR Clonase™
   1704..1722    -  promoter       T7 promoter: promoter for bacteriophage T7 RNA polymerase
   1856..2665    +  CDS            KanR: aminoglycoside phosphotransferase; aph(3')-Ia; confers resistance to kanamycin in bacteria or G418 (Geneticin®) in eukaryotes
   2812..3400    +  rep_origin     ori: high-copy-number ColE1/pMB1/pBR322/pUC origin of replication
>Addgene plasmid #132005 | pDONR221_SLC25A34 | addgene full sequence | sequence record 274430 | Addgene NGS Result
CTTTCCTGCGTTATCCCCTGATTCTGTGGATAACCGTATTACCGCCTTTGAGTGAGCTGATACCGCTCGC
CGCAGCCGAACGACCGAGCGCAGCGAGTCAGTGAGCGAGGAAGCGGAAGAGCGCCCAATACGCAAACCGC
CTCTCCCCGCGCGTTGGCCGATTCATTAATGCAGCTGGCACGACAGGTTTCCCGACTGGAAAGCGGGCAG
TGAGCGCAACGCAATTAATACGCGTACCGCTAGCCAGGAAGAGTTTGTAGAAACGCAAAAAGGCCATCCG
TCAGGATGGCCTTCTGCTTAGTTTGATGCCTGGCAGTTTATGGCGGGCGTCCTGCCCGCCACCCTCCGGG
CCGTTGCTTCACAACGTTCAAATCCGCTCCCGGCGGATTTGTCCTACTCAGGAGAGCGTTCACCGACAAA
CAACAGATAAAACGAAAGGCCCAGTCTTCCGACTGAGCCTTTCGTTTTATTTGATGCCTGGCAGTTCCCT
ACTCTCGCGTTAACGCTAGCATGGATGTTTTCCCAGTCACGACGTTGTAAAACGACGGCCAGTCTTAAGC
TCGGGCCCCAAATAATGATTTTATTTTGACTGATAGTGACCTGTTCGTTGCAACACATTGATGAGCAATG
CTTTTTTATAATGCCAACTTTGTACAAAAAAGCAGGCTCCACCATGGAGACCGTGCCACCTGCAGTGGAC
CTGGTGCTGGGAGCATCTGCCTGCTGTCTGGCATGCGTGTTCACCAACCCCCTGGAGGTGGTGAAGACAC
GGCTGCAGCTGCAGGGAGAGCTGCAGGCAAGGGGCACATACCCAAGACCCTATCACGGCTTTATCGCAAG
CGTGGCAGCAGTGGCAAGGGCAGATGGACTGTGGGGACTGCAGAAGGGACTGGCAGCAGGACTGCTGTAC
CAGGGCCTGATGAATGGCGTGCGCTTCTACTGCTATAGCCTGGCCTGTCAGGCAGGACTGACCCAGCAGC
CAGGAGGAACAGTGGTGGCAGGAGCAGTGGCAGGCGCCCTGGGAGCCTTTGTGGGCTCCCCCGCCTATCT
GATCAAGACCCAGCTGCAGGCACAGACAGTGGCAGCAGTGGCAGTGGGCCACCAGCACAACCACCAGACC
GTGCTGGGCGCCCTGGAGACAATCTGGAGGCAGCAGGGCCTGCTGGGCCTGTGGCAGGGAGTGGGAGGAG
CAGTGCCTCGCGTGATGGTGGGATCTGCCGCACAGCTGGCCACCTTCGCCAGCGCCAAGGCATGGGTGCA
GAAGCAGCAGTGGCTGCCAGAGGACTCCTGGCTGGTGGCCCTGGCAGGAGGAATGATCAGCTCCATCGCC
GTGGTGGTGGTCATGACCCCCTTTGACGTGGTGTCTACACGGCTGTACAATCAGCCTGTGGATACCGCAG
GAAGAGGACAGCTGTATGGAGGACTGACAGACTGTATGGTGAAGATCTGGAGGCAGGAGGGACCTCTGGC
CCTGTACAAGGGACTGGGACCTGCATATCTGAGACTGGGCCCACACACCATCCTGTCCATGCTGTTCTGG
GATGAGCTGAGGAAGCTGGCCGGCCGCGCCCAGCACAAGGGCACAGACCCAGCTTTCTTGTACAAAGTTG
GCATTATAAGAAAGCATTGCTTATCAATTTGTTGCAACGAACAGGTCACTATCAGTCAAAATAAAATCAT
TATTTGCCATCCAGCTGATATCCCCTATAGTGAGTCGTATTACATGGTCATAGCTGTTTCCTGGCAGCTC
TGGCCCGTGTCTCAAAATCTCTGATGTTACATTGCACAAGATAAAAATATATCATCATGAACAATAAAAC
TGTCTGCTTACATAAACAGTAATACAAGGGGTGTTATGAGCCATATTCAACGGGAAACGTCGAGGCCGCG
ATTAAATTCCAACATGGATGCTGATTTATATGGGTATAAATGGGCTCGCGATAATGTCGGGCAATCAGGT
GCGACAATCTATCGCTTGTATGGGAAGCCCGATGCGCCAGAGTTGTTTCTGAAACATGGCAAAGGTAGCG
TTGCCAATGATGTTACAGATGAGATGGTCAGACTAAACTGGCTGACGGAATTTATGCCTCTTCCGACCAT
CAAGCATTTTATCCGTACTCCTGATGATGCATGGTTACTCACCACTGCGATCCCCGGAAAAACAGCATTC
CAGGTATTAGAAGAATATCCTGATTCAGGTGAAAATATTGTTGATGCGCTGGCAGTGTTCCTGCGCCGGT
TGCATTCGATTCCTGTTTGTAATTGTCCTTTTAACAGCGATCGCGTATTTCGTCTCGCTCAGGCGCAATC
ACGAATGAATAACGGTTTGGTTGATGCGAGTGATTTTGATGACGAGCGTAATGGCTGGCCTGTTGAACAA
GTCTGGAAAGAAATGCATAAACTTTTGCCATTCTCACCGGATTCAGTCGTCACTCATGGTGATTTCTCAC
TTGATAACCTTATTTTTGACGAGGGGAAATTAATAGGTTGTATTGATGTTGGACGAGTCGGAATCGCAGA
CCGATACCAGGATCTTGCCATCCTATGGAACTGCCTCGGTGAGTTTTCTCCTTCATTACAGAAACGGCTT
TTTCAAAAATATGGTATTGATAATCCTGATATGAATAAATTGCAGTTTCATTTGATGCTCGATGAGTTTT
TCTAATCAGAATTGGTTAATTGGTTGTAACACTGGCAGAGCATTACGCTGACTTGACGGGACGGCGCAAG
CTCATGACCAAAATCCCTTAACGTGAGTTACGCGTCGTTCCACTGAGCGTCAGACCCCGTAGAAAAGATC
AAAGGATCTTCTTGAGATCCTTTTTTTCTGCGCGTAATCTGCTGCTTGCAAACAAAAAAACCACCGCTAC
CAGCGGTGGTTTGTTTGCCGGATCAAGAGCTACCAACTCTTTTTCCGAAGGTAACTGGCTTCAGCAGAGC
GCAGATACCAAATACTGTTCTTCTAGTGTAGCCGTAGTTAGGCCACCACTTCAAGAACTCTGTAGCACCG
CCTACATACCTCGCTCTGCTAATCCTGTTACCAGTGGCTGCTGCCAGTGGCGATAAGTCGTGTCTTACCG
GGTTGGACTCAAGACGATAGTTACCGGATAAGGCGCAGCGGTCGGGCTGAACGGGGGGTTCGTGCACACA
GCCCAGCTTGGAGCGAACGACCTACACCGAACTGAGATACCTACAGCGTGAGCTATGAGAAAGCGCCACG
CTTCCCGAAGGGAGAAAGGCGGACAGGTATCCGGTAAGCGGCAGGGTCGGAACAGGAGAGCGCACGAGGG
AGCTTCCAGGGGGAAACGCCTGGTATCTTTATAGTCCTGTCGGGTTTCGCCACCTCTGACTTGAGCGTCG
ATTTTTGTGATGCTCGTCAGGGGGGCGGAGCCTATGGAAAAACGCCAGCAACGCGGCCTTTTTACGGTTC
CTGGCCTTTTGCTGGCCTTTTGCTCACATGTT
