>Addgene plasmid #132005 | pDONR221_SLC25A34 | depositor partial sequence | sequence record 253410 | Codon-optimized ORF of SLC25A34
ATGGAGACCGTGCCACCTGCAGTGGACCTGGTGCTGGGAGCATCTGCCTGCTGTCTGGCATGCGTGTTCA
CCAACCCCCTGGAGGTGGTGAAGACACGGCTGCAGCTGCAGGGAGAGCTGCAGGCAAGGGGCACATACCC
AAGACCCTATCACGGCTTTATCGCAAGCGTGGCAGCAGTGGCAAGGGCAGATGGACTGTGGGGACTGCAG
AAGGGACTGGCAGCAGGACTGCTGTACCAGGGCCTGATGAATGGCGTGCGCTTCTACTGCTATAGCCTGG
CCTGTCAGGCAGGACTGACCCAGCAGCCAGGAGGAACAGTGGTGGCAGGAGCAGTGGCAGGCGCCCTGGG
AGCCTTTGTGGGCTCCCCCGCCTATCTGATCAAGACCCAGCTGCAGGCACAGACAGTGGCAGCAGTGGCA
GTGGGCCACCAGCACAACCACCAGACCGTGCTGGGCGCCCTGGAGACAATCTGGAGGCAGCAGGGCCTGC
TGGGCCTGTGGCAGGGAGTGGGAGGAGCAGTGCCTCGCGTGATGGTGGGATCTGCCGCACAGCTGGCCAC
CTTCGCCAGCGCCAAGGCATGGGTGCAGAAGCAGCAGTGGCTGCCAGAGGACTCCTGGCTGGTGGCCCTG
GCAGGAGGAATGATCAGCTCCATCGCCGTGGTGGTGGTCATGACCCCCTTTGACGTGGTGTCTACACGGC
TGTACAATCAGCCTGTGGATACCGCAGGAAGAGGACAGCTGTATGGAGGACTGACAGACTGTATGGTGAA
GATCTGGAGGCAGGAGGGACCTCTGGCCCTGTACAAGGGACTGGGACCTGCATATCTGAGACTGGGCCCA
CACACCATCCTGTCCATGCTGTTCTGGGATGAGCTGAGGAAGCTGGCCGGCCGCGCCCAGCACAAGGGCA
CA
